>Addgene plasmid #176973 | MIS18A_pcDNA6.2/EmGFP-Bsd | addgene full sequence | sequence record 349731 | Addgene NGS Result
GACATTGATTATTGACTAGTTATTAATAGTAATCAATTACGGGGTCATTAGTTCATAGCCCATATATGGA
GTTCCGCGTTACATAACTTACGGTAAATGGCCCGCCTGGCTGACCGCCCAACGACCCCCGCCCATTGACG
TCAATAATGACGTATGTTCCCATAGTAACGCCAATAGGGACTTTCCATTGACGTCAATGGGTGGAGTATT
TACGGTAAACTGCCCACTTGGCAGTACATCAAGTGTATCATATGCCAAGTACGCCCCCTATTGACGTCAA
TGACGGTAAATGGCCCGCCTGGCATTATGCCCAGTACATGACCTTATGGGACTTTCCTACTTGGCAGTAC
ATCTACGTATTAGTCATCGCTATTACCATGGTGATGCGGTTTTGGCAGTACATCAATGGGCGTGGATAGC
GGTTTGACTCACGGGGATTTCCAAGTCTCCACCCCATTGACGTCAATGGGAGTTTGTTTTGGCACCAAAA
TCAACGGGACTTTCCAAAATGTCGTAACAACTCCGCCCCATTGACGCAAATGGGCGGTAGGCGTGTACGG
TGGGAGGTCTATATAAGCAGAGCTCTCTGGCTAACTAGAGAACCCACTGCTTACTGGCTTATCGAAATTA
ATACGACTCACTATAGGGAGACCCAAGCTGGCTAGTTAAGCTATCAACAAGTTTGTACAAAAAAGCAGGC
ACCATGGCAGGCGTTCGGTCACTGAGGTGTAGCAGAGGATGCGCTGGCGGCTGTGAGTGCGGCGACAAGG
GCAAATGCAGCGACTCCTCGCTGTTGGGCAAGAGACTCTCCGAAGACTCGAGCCGCCACCAGCTGTTGCA
GAAGTGGGCGAGCATGTGGAGCTCCATGAGCGAAGACGCGTCGGTGGCCGACATGGAGAGGGCGCAGCTG
GAGGAGGAGGCGGCGGCTGCGGAGGAGAGGCCGCTGGTGTTCCTGTGCTCCGGCTGCCGGCGGCCGCTGG
GCGACTCGCTGAGCTGGGTGGCCAGCCAGGAGGACACCAACTGCATCCTGCTTCGCTGTGTTTCCTGTAA
TGTTTCTGTGGATAAGGAACAGAAGCTATCCAAACGTGAAAAGGAAAATGGTTGCGTCCTTGAGACTTTG
TGCTGCGCGGGGTGCTCACTCAATCTTGGCTACGTGTACAGATGCACGCCCAAGAATCTTGATTACAAGA
GAGACTTGTTTTGCCTCAGTGTTGAAGCCATTGAAAGTTATGTTTTAGGGTCCTCTGAAAAGCAAATTGT
GTCAGAAGATAAAGAGCTTTTTAATCTTGAAAGCAGAGTTGAAATAGAAAAGTCTCTAACACAGATGGAA
GATGTCTTGAAAGCATTACAAATGAAGCTGTGGGAGGCCGAATCCAAATTGTCCTTTGCCACTTGTAAAA
GCTAGAACCCAGCTTTCTTGTACAAAGTGGTTGATCTAGAGGGCCCGCGGTTCGAAGGTAAGCCTATCCC
TAACCCTCTCCTCGGTCTCGATTCTACGCGTACCGGTTAGTAATGAGTTTAAACGGGGGAGGCTAACTGA
AACACGGAAGGAGACAATACCGGAAGGAACCCGCGCTATGACGGCAATAAAAAGACAGAATAAAACGCAC
GGGTGTTGGGTCGTTTGTTCATAAACGCGGGGTTCGGTCCCAGGGCTGGCACTCTGTCGATACCCCACCG
AGACCCCATTGGGGCCAATACGCCCGCGTTTCTTCCTTTTCCCCACCCCACCCCCCAAGTTCGGGTGAAG
GCCCAGGGCTCGCAGCCAACGTCGGGGCGGCAGGCCCTGCCATAGCAGATCTGCGCAGCTGGGGCTCTAG
GGGGTATCCCC
[124 nt withheld, positions 1832-1955]
C
[91 nt withheld, positions 1957-2047]
A
[49 nt withheld, positions 2049-2097]
CCTTTGACGTTGGAGTCCACGTTCTTT
[37 nt withheld, positions 2125-2161]
ACCCTATCTCGGTCTATTCTTTTGATTTATAAGGGATTTTGCCGATTTCGGCCTATTGGTTAAAAAATGA
GCTGATTTAACAAAAATTTAACGCGAATTATCCTCGAGCTACCGGGTAGGGGAGGCGCTTTTCCCAAGGC
AGTCTGGAGCATGCGCTTTAGCAGCCCCGCTGGGCACTTGGCGCTACACAAGTGGCCTCTGGCCTCGCAC
ACATTCCACATCCACCGGTAGGCGCCAACCGGCTCCGTTCTTTGGTGGCCCCTTCGCGCCACCTTCTACT
CCTCCCCTAGTCAGGAAGTTCCCCCCCGCCCCGCAGCTCGCGTCGTGCAGGACGTGACAAATGGAAGTAG
CACGTCTCACTAGTCTCGTGCAGATGGACAGCACCGCTGAGCAATGGAAGCGGGTAGGCCTTTGGGGCAG
CGGCCAATAGCAGCTTTGCTCCTTCGCTTTCTGGGCTCAGAGGCTGGGAAGGGGTGGGTCCGGGGGCGGG
CTCAGGGGCGGGCTCAGGGGCGGGGCGGGCGCCCGAAGGTCCTCCGGAGGCCCGGCATTCTGCACGCTTC
AAAAGCGCACGTCTGCCGCGCTGTTCTCCTCTTCCTCATCTCCGGGCCTTTCGACTCTAGACACGTGTTG
ACAATTAATCATCGGCATAGTATATCGGCATAGTATAATACGACAAGGTGAGGAACTAAACCATGGTGAG
CAAGGGCGAGGAGCTGTTCACCGGGGTGGTGCCCATCCTGGTCGAGCTGGACGGCGACGTAAACGGCCAC
AAGTTCAGCGTGTCCGGCGAGGGCGAGGGCGATGCCACCTACGGCAAGCTGACCCTGAAGTTCATCTGCA
CCACCGGCAAGCTGCCCGTGCCCTGGCCCACCCTCGTGACCACCTTCACCTACGGCGTGCAGTGCTTCGC
CCGCTACCCCGACCACATGAAGCAGCACGACTTCTTCAAGTCCGCCATGCCCGAAGGCTACGTCCAGGAG
CGCACCATCTTCTTCAAGGACGACGGCAACTACAAGACCCGCGCCGAGGTGAAGTTCGAGGGCGACACCC
TGGTGAACCGCATCGAGCTGAAGGGCATCGACTTCAAGGAGGACGGCAACATCCTGGGGCACAAGCTGGA
GTACAACTACAACAGCCACAAGGTCTATATCACCGCCGACAAGCAGAAGAACGGCATCAAGGTGAACTTC
AAGACCCGCCACAACATCGAGGACGGCAGCGTGCAGCTCGCCGACCACTACCAGCAGAACACCCCCATCG
GCGACGGCCCCGTGCTGCTGCCCGACAACCACTACCTGAGCACCCAGTCCGCCCTGAGCAAAGACCCCAA
CGAGAAGCGCGATCACATGGTCCTGCTGGAGTTCGTGACCGCCGCCGGGATCACTCTCGGCATGGACGAG
CTGTACAAGGCCAAGCCTTTGTCTCAAGAAGAATCCACCCTCATTGAAAGAGCAACGGCTACAATCAACA
GCATCCCCATCTCTGAAGACTACAGCGTCGCCAGCGCAGCTCTCTCTAGCGACGGCCGCATCTTCACTGG
TGTCAATGTATATCATTTTACTGGGGGACCTTGTGCAGAACTCGTGGTGCTGGGCACTGCTGCTGCTGCG
GCAGCTGGCAACCTGACTTGTATCGTCGCGATCGGAAATGAGAACAGGGGCATCTTGAGCCCCTGCGGAC
GGTGCCGACAGGTGCTTCTCGATCTGCATCCTGGGATCAAAGCCATAGTGAAGGACAGTGATGGACAGCC
GACGGCAGTTGGGATTCGTGAATTGCTGCCCTCTGGTTATGTGTGGGAGGGCTAAGCACTTCGTGGCCGA
GGAGCAGGACTGACACGTGCTACGAGATTTCGATTCCACCGCCGCCTTCTATGAAAGGTTGGGCTTCGGA
ATCGTTTTCCGGGACGCCGGCTGGATGATCCTCCAGCGCGGGGATCTCATGCTGGAGTTCTTCGCCCACC
CCAACTTGTTTATTGCAGCTTATAATGGTTACAAATAAAGCAATAGCATCACAAATTTCACAAATAAAGC
ATTTTTTTCACTGCATTCTAGTTGTGGTTTGTCCAAACTCATCAATGTATCTTATCATGTCTGTATACCG
TCGACCTCTAGCTAGAGCTTGGCGTAATCATGGTCATAGCTGTTTCCTGTGTGAAATTGTTATCCGCTCA
CAATTCCACACAACATACGAGCCGGAAGCATAAAGTGTAAAGCCTGGGGTGCCTAATGAGTGAGCTAACT
CACATTAATTGCGTTGCGCTCACTGCCCGCTTTCCAGTCGGGAAACCTGTCGTGCCAGCTGCATTAATGA
ATCGGCCAACGCGCGGGGAGAGGCGGTTTGCGTATTGGGCGCTCTTCCGCTTCCTCGCTCACTGACTCGC
TGCGCTCGGTCGTTCGGCTGCGGCGAGCGGTATCAGCTCACTCAAAGGCGGTAATACGGTTATCCACAGA
ATCAGGGGATAACGCAGGAAAGAACATGTGAGCAAAAGGCCAGCAAAAGGCCAGGAACCGTAAAAAGGCC
GCGTTGCTGGCGTTTTTCCATAGGCTCCGCCCCCCTGACGAGCATCACAAAAATCGACGCTCAAGTCAGA
GGTGGCGAAACCCGACAGGACTATAAAGATACCAGGCGTTTCCCCCTGGAAGCTCCCTCGTGCGCTCTCC
TGTTCCGACCCTGCCGCTTACCGGATACCTGTCCGCCTTTCTCCCTTCGGGAAGCGTGGCGCTTTCTCAT
AGCTCACGCTGTAGGTATCTCAGTTCGGTGTAGGTCGTTCGCTCCAAGCTGGGCTGTGTGCACGAACCCC
CCGTTCAGCCCGACCGCTGCGCCTTATCCGGTAACTATCGTCTTGAGTCCAACCCGGTAAGACACGACTT
ATCGCCACTGGCAGCAGCCACTGGTAACAGGATTAGCAGAGCGAGGTATGTAGGCGGTGCTACAGAGTTC
TTGAAGTGGTGGCCTAACTACGGCTACACTAGAAGAACAGTATTTGGTATCTGCGCTCTGCTGAAGCCAG
TTACCTTCGGAAAAAGAGTTGGTAGCTCTTGATCCGGCAAACAAACCACCGCTGGTAGCGGTGGTTTTTT
TGTTTGCAAGCAGCAGATTACGCGCAGAAAAAAAGGATCTCAAGAAGATCCTTTGATCTTTTCTACGGGG
TCTGACGCTCAGTGGAACGAAAACTCACGTTAAGGGATTTTGGTCATGAGATTATCAAAAAGGATCTTCA
CCTAGATCCTTTTAAATTAAAAATGAAGTTTTAAATCAATCTAAAGTATATATGAGTAAACTTGGTCTGA
CAGTTACCAATGCTTAATCAGTGAGGCACCTATCTCAGCGATCTGTCTATTTCGTTCATCCATAGTTGCC
TGACTCCCCGTCGTGTAGATAACTACGATACGGGAGGGCTTACCATCTGGCCCCAGTGCTGCAATGATAC
CGCGAGACCCACGCTCACCGGCTCCAGATTTATCAGCAATAAACCAGCCAGCCGGAAGGGCCGAGCGCAG
AAGTGGTCCTGCAACTTTATCCGCCTCCATCCAGTCTATTAATTGTTGCCGGGAAGCTAGAGTAAGTAGT
TCGCCAGTTAATAGTTTGCGCAACGTTGTTGCCATTGCTACAGGCATCGTGGTGTCACGCTCGTCGTTTG
GTATGGCTTCATTCAGCTTCGGTTCCCAACGATCAAGGCGAGTTACATGATCCCCCATGTTGTGCAAAAA
AGCGGTTAGCTCCTTCGGTCCTCCGATCGTTGTCAGAAGTAAGTTGGCCGCAGTGTTATCACTCATGGTT
ATGGCAGCACTGCATAATTCTCTTACTGTCATGCCATCCGTAAGATGCTTTTCTGTGACTGGTGAGTACT
CAACCAAGTCATTCTGAGAATAGTGTATGCGGCGACCGAGTTGCTCTTGCCCGGCGTCAATACGGGATAA
TACCGCGCCACATAGCAGAACTTTAAAAGTGCTCATCATTGGAAAACGTTCTTCGGGGCGAAAACTCTCA
AGGATCTTACCGCTGTTGAGATCCAGTTCGATGTAACCCACTCGTGCACCCAACTGATCTTCAGCATCTT
TTACTTTCACCAGCGTTTCTGGGTGAGCAAAAACAGGAAGGCAAAATGCCGCAAAAAAGGGAATAAGGGC
GACACGGAAATGTTGAATACTCATACTCTTCCTTTTTCAATATTATTGAAGCATTTATCAGGGTTATTGT
CTCATGAGCGGATACATATTTGAATGTATTTAGAAAAATAAACAAATAGGGGTTCCGCGCACATTTCCCC
GAAAAGTGCCACCTGACGTCGACGGATCGGGAGATCTCCCGATCCCCTATGGTGCACTCTCAGTACAATC
TGCTCTGATGCCGCATAGTTAAGCCAGTATCTGCTCCCTGCTTGTGTGTTGGAGGTCGCTGAGTAGTGCG
CGAGCAAAATTTAAGCTACAACAAGGCAAGGCTTGACCGACAATTGCATGAAGAATCTGCTTAGGGTTAG
GCGTTTTGCGCTGCTTCGCGATGTACGGGCCAGATATACGCGTT
Features (pLannotate 1.2.2; 26 found; start..end, strand, type, name):
      1..380     +  enhancer       CMV enhancer: human cytomegalovirus immediate early enhancer
    381..584     +  promoter       CMV promoter: human cytomegalovirus (CMV) immediate early promoter
    580..613     +  LTR            5' LTR (truncated) (fragment): truncated 5' long terminal repeat (LTR) from HIV-1
    629..647     +  promoter       T7 promoter: promoter for bacteriophage T7 RNA polymerase
    678..698     +  protein_bind   attB1: mutant version of attB; core recombination site for the Gateway® BP reaction BP Clonase™
    704..1402    +  CDS            MIS18A: MS18A_HUMAN - Also known as C21orf45, C21orf46, FASP1. Experimental evidence at protein level: Swiss-Prot protein existence level 1. Required for recruitment of CENPA to centromeres and normal chromosome segregation during mitosis. From Homo sapiens (Human).
   1407..1431    -  protein_bind   attB2: mutant version of attB; recombination site for the Gateway® BP reaction BP Clonase™
   1457..1498    +  CDS            V5 tag: epitope tag from simian virus 5
   1582..1630    +  polyA_signal   HSV TK poly(A) signal: herpes simplex virus thymidine kinase polyadenylation signal (Cole and Stacy, 1985)
   1721..1737    -  polyA_signal   bGH poly(A) signal (fragment): bovine growth hormone polyadenylation signal
   1832..2260    +  rep_origin     f1 ori (sequence partly withheld): f1 bacteriophage origin of replication; arrow indicates direction of (+) strand synthesis
   2275..2774    +  promoter       PGK promoter: mouse phosphoglycerate kinase 1 promoter
   2788..2835    +  promoter       EM7 promoter: synthetic bacterial promoter&nbsp
   2854..3570    +  CDS            Emerald: Emerald is a basic (constitutively fluorescent) green fluorescent protein published in 1998, derived from Aequorea victoria. It is reported to be a very rapidly-maturing weak dimer.
   3570..3966    +  CDS            BSD (fragment): blasticidin S deaminase; Aspergillus terreus BSD; confers resistance to blasticidin
   3967..3994    +  CDS            BleoR (fragment): antibiotic-binding protein; Sh ble from Streptoalloteichus hindustanus; confers resistance to bleomycin, phleomycin, and Zeocin™
   4004..4129    +  CDS            ble (fragment): BLE_KLEPN - Experimental evidence at protein level: Swiss-Prot protein existence level 1. Binding protein with a strong affinity to the bleomycin family of antibiotics. Binds to CL990; an antimitotic-antibiotic compound. From Klebsiella pneumoniae.
   4124..4245    +  polyA_signal   SV40 poly(A) signal: SV40 polyadenylation signal
   4318..4334    -  protein_bind   lac operator: The lac repressor binds to the lac operator to inhibit transcription in E. coli. This inhibition can be relieved by adding lactose or isopropyl-β-D-thiogalactopyranoside (IPTG). lac repressor encoded by lacI
   4342..4372    -  promoter       lac promoter: promoter for the E. coli lac operon
   4387..4408    -  protein_bind   CAP binding site: CAP binding activates transcription in the presence of cAMP. E. coli catabolite activator protein
   4421..4513    -  CDS            lacI (fragment): lac repressor; lacI; The lac repressor binds to the lac operator to inhibit transcription in E. coli. This inhibition can be relieved by adding lactose or isopropyl-β-D-thiogalactopyranoside (IPTG).
   4696..5284    -  rep_origin     ori: high-copy-number ColE1/pMB1/pBR322/pUC origin of replication
   5455..6315    -  CDS            AmpR: β-lactamase; bla; confers resistance to ampicillin, carbenicillin, and related antibiotics
   6316..6420    -  promoter       AmpR promoter: bla
   6479..6531    -  misc_feature   bom (fragment): basis of mobility region from pBR322
