[The description below was written by a language model from this plasmid's Addgene catalogue record and pLannotate feature annotations shown in this document.]
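Description:
MIS18A_pcDNA6.2/EmGFP-Bsd is a mammalian expression plasmid built by Gateway recombination into the Invitrogen pcDNA6.2/EmGFP-Bsd/V5-DEST destination backbone. It is propagated in E. coli as a high-copy plasmid through a ColE1/pUC-type origin and selected with ampicillin via the β-lactamase gene. An f1 origin is also present. The sequenced record is 6,685 nt, consistent with the stated backbone plus a roughly 700 bp insert.

The payload is the human MIS18A coding sequence (also known as C21orf45/C21orf46), a protein required for recruitment of CENPA to centromeres and for normal chromosome segregation in mitosis. It sits between attB1 and attB2 sites left by the Gateway reaction and is driven by the CMV immediate early enhancer and promoter, with a T7 promoter just upstream that also serves as a sequencing primer site. A V5 epitope tag lies downstream of attB2, followed by the HSV TK polyadenylation signal. The record does not state whether the insert retains a stop codon, so it is unclear whether the V5 tag is fused to the expressed protein.

A second, independent cassette uses the mouse PGK promoter, with the bacterial EM7 promoter behind it, to express Emerald GFP fused to blasticidin S deaminase, terminated by an SV40 poly(A) signal. This lets transfected cells be identified by green fluorescence and selected with blasticidin. Short annotated fragments such as the HIV-1 LTR, bGH poly(A), bleomycin-resistance and lacI matches appear to be partial hits rather than functional elements. The associated publication used such constructs in an overexpression screen of chromosome 21 genes for modulators of Sonic hedgehog signaling relevant to Down syndrome.
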