Addgene plasmid #176973: MIS18A_pcDNA6.2/EmGFP-Bsd
Purpose: Mammalian expression vector encoding MIS18A and EmGFP-Bsd
Depositing lab: Roger Reeves. Depositing organization: Johns Hopkins University and School of Medicine. Publication: Overexpression screen of chromosome 21 genes reveals modulators of Sonic hedgehog signaling relevant to Down syndrome. Moyer AJ, Fernandez FX, Li Y, Klinedinst DK, Florea LD, Kazuki Y, Oshimura M, Reeves RH. Dis Model Mech. 2023 Apr 1;16(4):dmm049712. doi: 10.1242/dmm.049712. Epub 2023 Apr 13. PubMed 36995257.
Backbone
  Vector backbone: pcDNA6.2/EmGFP-Bsd/V5-DEST
  Backbone manufacturer: Invitrogen (V36620)
  Backbone size w/o insert (bp): 5983
  Vector type: Mammalian Expression
  Selectable markers: EmGFP fused to Blasticidin (bsd)-resistance marker
Growth in bacteria
  Bacterial resistance: Ampicillin, 100 μg/mL
  Growth temperature: 37°C
  Growth strain: DH5alpha
  Copy number: High Copy
Gene/Insert
  Gene/Insert name: MIS18A (alt names: C21orf45; C21orf46)
  Species: H. sapiens (human)
  Insert size (bp): 702
  Entrez Gene: MIS18A (a.k.a. B28, C21orf45, C21orf46, FASP1, MIS18alpha, hMis18alpha)
  Promoter: CMV
  Cloning method: Gateway Cloning
  Sequencing primers: 5′ T7; 3′ V5 reverse
Resource information
  A portion of this plasmid was derived from a plasmid made by: Derived from Addgene #53821
Terms and licenses: Academic/Nonprofit Terms; Industry Terms: Not Available to Industry
Depositor comments: MIS18A (NM_018944) expressed under the control of CMV promoter and EmGFP-Bsd under the control of PGK
How to cite: MIS18A_pcDNA6.2/EmGFP-Bsd was a gift from Roger Reeves (Addgene plasmid # 176973 ; http://n2t.net/addgene:176973 ; RRID:Addgene_176973)
